>Addgene plasmid #101340 | pALPS_3'LTR GFP@gag start SFFV tat-P2A-rev | depositor full sequence | sequence record 191199 | pALPS_3'LTR GFP@gag start SFFV tat-P2A-rev sequence 7122 bps
GTCGACGGATCGGGAGATCTCCCGATCCCCTATGGTGCACTCTCAGTACAATCTGCTCTGATGCCGCATA
GTTAAGCCAGTATCTGCTCCCTGCTTGTGTGTTGGAGGTCGCTGAGTAGTGCGCGAGCAAAATTTAAGCT
ACAACAAGGCAAGGCTTGACCGACAATTGCATGAAGAATCTGCTTAGGGTTAGGCGTTTTGCGCTGCTTC
GCGATGTACGGGCCAGATATACGCGCTGTGGAATGTGTGTCAGTTAGGGTGTGGAAAGTCCCCAGGCTCC
CCAGCAGGCAGAAGTATGCAAAGCATGCATCTCAATTAGTCAGCAACCAGGTGTGGAAAGTCCCCAGGCT
CCCCAGCAGGCAGAAGTATGCAAAGCATGCATCTCAATTAGTCAGCAACCATAGTCCCGCCCCTAACTCC
GCCCATCCCGCCCCTAACTCCGCCCAGTTCCGCCCATTCTCCGCCCCATGGCTGACTAATTTTTTTTATT
TATGCAGAGGCCGAGGCCGCCTCTGCCTCTGAGCTATTCCAGAAGTAGTGAGGAGGCTTTTTTGGAGGCC
TAGGCTTTTGCAAAAAGCTTTGACATTGATTATTGACTAGTTATTAATAGTAATCAATTACGGGGTCATT
AGTTCATAGCCCATATATGGAGTTCCGCGTTACATAACTTACGGTAAATGGCCCGCCTGGCTGACCGCCC
AACGACCCCCGCCCATTGACGTCAATAATGACGTATGTTCCCATAGTAACGCCAATAGGGACTTTCCATT
GACGTCAATGGGTGGAGTATTTACGGTAAACTGCCCACTTGGCAGTACATCAAGTGTATCATATGCCAAG
TACGCCCCCTATTGACGTCAATGACGGTAAATGGCCCGCCTGGCATTATGCCCAGTACATGACCTTATGG
GACTTTCCTACTTGGCAGTACATCTACGTATTAGTCATCGCTATTACCATGGTGATGCGGTTTTGGCAGT
ACATCAATGGGCGTGGATAGCGGTTTGACTCACGGGGATTTCCAAGTCTCCACCCCATTGACGTCAATGG
GAGTTTGTTTTGGCACCAAAATCAACGGGACTTTCCAAAATGTCGTAACAACTCCGCCCCATTGACGCAA
ATGGGCGGTAGGCGTGTACGGTGGGAGGTCTATATAAGCAGCGCGTTTTGCCTGTACTGGGTCTCTCTGG
TTAGACCAGATCTGAGCCTGGGAGCTCTCTGGCTAACTAGGGAACCCACTGCTTAAGCCTCAATAAAGCT
TGCCTTGAGTGCTTCAAGTAGTGTGTGCCCGTCTGTTGTGTGACTCTGGTAACTAGAGATCCCTCAGACC
CTTTTAGTCAGTGTGGAAAATCTCTAGCAGTGGCGCCCGAACAGGGACTTGAAAGCGAAAGGGAAACCAG
AGGAGCTCTCTCGACGCAGGACTCGGCTTGCTGAAGCGCGCACGGCAAGAGGCGAGGGGCGGCGACTGGT
GAGTACGCCAAAAATTTTGACTAGCGGAGGCTAGAAGGAGAGAGATGGTGTCAAAAGGAGAAGAACTGTT
CACCGGAGTGGTCCCAATCCTGGTGGAGCTGGACGGAGATGTCAATGGCCACAAGTTCAGCGTGAGCGGA
GAGGGAGAAGGAGACGCTACATACGGCAAGCTGACTCTGAAATTCATTTGCACCACAGGGAAGCTGCCCG
TGCCTTGGCCAACCCTGGTCACTACCCTGACATACGGCGTCCAGTGTTTTAGCAGATATCCAGACCACAT
GAAGCAGCATGATTTCTTTAAATCCGCCATGCCCGAGGGCTACGTGCAGGAACGGACAATCTTCTTTAAG
GACGATGGAAACTATAAAACTAGAGCTGAGGTGAAGTTCGAAGGAGACACCCTGGTCAACAGGATCGAGC
TGAAGGGCATTGACTTTAAAGAAGATGGGAATATTCTGGGACACAAGCTGGAGTACAACTACAACTCTCA
TAACGTGTATATCATGGCAGATAAGCAGAAAAACGGCATTAAGGTCAATTTCAAAATCCGCCACAATATT
GAAGACGGGAGCGTGCAGCTGGCCGATCATTACCAGCAGAACACACCTATCGGCGACGGACCCGTGCTGC
TGCCTGATAATCACTATCTGTCTACTCAGAGTGCCCTGTCAAAGGACCCAAACGAGAAACGAGATCATAT
GGTGCTGCTGGAGTTTGTCACCGCTGCTGGAATCACACTGGGCATGGATGAGCTGTACAAGTAACGGCCG
GCCGCTGATCTTCAGACCTGGAGGAGGAGATATGAGGGACAATTGGAGAAGTGAATTATATAAATATAAA
GTAGTAAAAATTGAACCATTAGGAGTAGCACCCACCAAGGCAAAGAGAAGAGTGGTGCAGAGAGAAAAAA
GAGCAGTGGGAATAGGAGCTTTGTTCCTTGGGTTCTTGGGAGCAGCAGGAAGCACTATGGGCGCAGCGTC
AATGACGCTGACGGTACAGGCCAGACAATTATTGTCTGGTATAGTGCAGCAGCAGAACAATTTGCTGAGG
GCTATTGAGGCGCAACAGCATCTGTTGCAACTCACAGTCTGGGGCATCAAGCAGCTCCAGGCAAGAATCC
TGGCTGTGGAAAGATACCTAAAGGATCAACAGCTCCTGGGGATTTGGGGTTGCTCTGGAAAACTCATTTG
CACCACTGCTGTGCCTTGGAATGCTAGTTGGAGTAATAAATCTCTGGAACAGATTTGGAATCACACGACC
TGGATGGAGTGGGACAGAGAAATTAACAATTACACAAGCTTAATACACTCCTTAATTGAAGAATCGCAAA
ACCAGCAAGAAAAGAATGAACAAGAATTATTGGAATTAGATAAATGGGCAAGTTTGTGGAATTGGTTTAA
CATAACAAATTGGCTGTGGTATATAAAATTATTCATAATGATAGTAGGAGGCTTGGTAGGTTTAAGAATA
GTTTTTGCTGTACTTTCTATAGTGAATAGAGTTAGGCAGGGATATTCACCATTATCGTTTCAGACCCACC
TCCCAACCCCGAGGGGACCCGACAGGCCCGAAGGAATAGAAGAAGAAGGTGGAGAGAGAGACAGAGACAG
ATCCATTCGATTAGTGAACGGATCGGCACTGCGTGCGCCAATTCTGCAGACAAATGGCAGTATTCATCCA
CAATTTTAAAAGAAAAGGGGGGATTGGGGGGTACAGTGCAGGGGAAAGAATAGTAGACATAATAGCAACA
GACATACAAACTAAAGAATTACAAAAACAAATTACAAAAATTCAAAATTTTCGGGTTTATTACAGGGACA
GCAGAGATCCAGTTTGGTTAATTAACTGCAGCCCCGATAAAATAAAAGATTTTATTTAGTCTCCAGAAAA
AGGGGGGAATGAAAGACCCCACCTGTAGGTTTGGCAAGCTAGCTGCAGTAACGCCATTTTGCAAGGCATG
GAAAAATACCAAACCAAGAATAGAGAAGTTCAGATCAAGGGCGGGTACATGAAAATAGCTAACGTTGGGC
CAAACAGGATATCTGCGGTGAGCAGTTTCGGCCCCGGCCCGGGGCCAAGAACAGATGGTCACCGCAGTTT
CGGCCCCGGCCCGAGGCCAAGAACAGATGGTCCCCAGATATGGCCCAACCCTCAGCAGTTTCTTAAGACC
CATCAGATGTTTCCAGGCTCCCCCAAGGACCTGAAATGACCCTGCGCCTTATTTGAATTAACCAATCAGC
CTGCTTCTCGCTTCTGTTCGCGCGCTTCTGCTTCCCGAGCTCTATAAAAGAGCTCACAACCCCTCACTCG
GCGCGCCAGTCCTCCGACAGACTGAGTCGCCCGGGGGTCTAGAAGCGCTGGATCCGTTTAAACGCGGCCG
CGATGGAACCCGTGGACCCCAGACTGGAACCTTGGAAACACCCCGGATCACAGCCTAAAACAGCCTGCAC
AAACTGCTACTGCAAAAAGTGCTGTTTCCACTGCCAGGTGTGCTTTATGACTAAGGCCCTGGGGATCTCT
TACGGAAGGAAGAAACGGAGACAGAGGCGCCGAGCCCACCAGAACAGTCAGACCCATCAGGCTAGCCTGT
CCAAACAGCCAACTTCTCAGAGTCGCGGCGACCCCACCGGACCTAAGGAGGGATCCGGAGCAACAAACTT
CTCACTGCTGAAACAGGCCGGAGATGTGGAGGAAAATCCAGGGCCCATGGCCGGAAGGTCCGGCGACTCT
GATGAGGAACTGATCCGAACAGTCCGCCTGATTAAGCTGCTGTACCAGTCTAACCCCCCTCCAAATCCCG
AGGGGACTCGGCAGGCTCGAAGAAACAGGCGCCGACGGTGGAGAGAGAGGCAGCGACAGATCCATTCAAT
TAGCGAACGGATTCTGAGCACCTATCTGGGCAGATCCGCAGAACCTGTGCCACTGCAGCTGCCCCCTCTG
GAGAGACTGACACTGGACTGCAATGAAGATTGTGGGACCAGCGGAACACAGGGCGTCGGCAGCCCTCAGA
TCCTGGTGGAGAGCCCTACCGTCCTGGAAAGCGGAACAAAAGAGTGACCCGGGGAATTCACGCGTATCGA
TACCGGTGGCCCCTGGGGCCGCGATCGCAGACCTGCAGGTGGCCTCAGGTACCTTTAAGACCAATGACTT
ACAAGGCAGCTGTAGATCTTAGCCACTTTTTAAAAGAAAAGGGGGGACTGGAAGGGCTAATTCACTCCCA
AAGAAGACAAGATATCCTTGATCTGTGGATCTACCACACACAAGGCTACTTCCCTGATTGGCAGAACTAC
ACACCAGGGCCAGGGGTCAGATATCCACTGACCTTTGGATGGTGCTACAAGCTAGTACCAGTTGAGCCAG
ATAAGGTAGAAGAGGCCAATAAAGGAGAGAACACCAGCTTGTTACACCCTGTGAGCCTGCATGGAATGGA
TGACCCTGAGAGAGAAGTGTTAGAGTGGAGGTTTGACAGCCGCCTAGCATTTCATCACGTGGCCCGAGAG
CTGCATCCGGAGTACTTCAAGAACTGCTGACATCGAGCTTGCTACAAGGGACTTTCCGCTGGGGACTTTC
CAGGGAGGCGTGGCCTGGGCGGGACTGGGGAGTGGCGAGCCCTCAGATGCTGCATATAAGCAGCTGCTTT
TTGCCTGTACTGGGTCTCTCTGGTTAGACCAGATCTGAGCCTGGGAGCTCTCTGGCTAACTAGGGAACCC
ACTGCTTAAGCCTCAATAAAGCTTGCCTTGAGTGCTTCAAGTAGTGTGTGCCCGTCTGTTGTGTGACTCT
GGTAACTAGAGATCCCTCAGACCCTTTTAGTCAGTGTGGAAAATCTCTAGCAGGCGTTTCATGTGAGCAA
AAGGCCAGCAAAAGGCCAGGAACCGTAAAAAGGCCGCGTTGCTGGCGTTTTTCCATAGGCTCCGCCCCCC
TGACGAGCATCACAAAAATCGACGCTCAAGTCAGAGGTGGCGAAACCCGACAGGACTATAAAGATACCAG
GCGTTTCCCCCTGGAAGCTCCCTCGTGCGCTCTCCTGTTCCGACCCTGCCGCTTACCGGATACCTGTCCG
CCTTTCTCCCTTCGGGAAGCGTGGCGCTTTCTCATAGCTCACGCTGTAGGTATCTCAGTTCGGTGTAGGT
CGTTCGCTCCAAGCTGGGCTGTGTGCACGAACCCCCCGTTCAGCCCGACCGCTGCGCCTTATCCGGTAAC
TATCGTCTTGAGTCCAACCCGGTAAGACACGACTTATCGCCACTGGCAGCAGCCACTGGTAACAGGATTA
GCAGAGCGAGGTATGTAGGCGGTGCTACAGAGTTCTTGAAGTGGTGGCCTAACTACGGCTACACTAGAAG
AACAGTATTTGGTATCTGCGCTCTGCTGAAGCCAGTTACCTTCGGAAAAAGAGTTGGTAGCTCTTGATCC
GGCAAACAAACCACCGCTGGTAGCGGTGGTTTTTTTGTTTGCAAGCAGCAGATTACGCGCAGAAAAAAAG
GATCTCAAGAAGATCCTTTGATCTTTTCTACGGGGTCTGACGCTCAGTGGAACGAAAACTCACGTTAAGG
GATTTTGGTCATGAGATTATCAAAAAGGATCTTCACCTAGATCCTTTTAAATTAAAAATGAAGTTTTAAA
TCAATCTAAAGTATATATGAGTAAACTTGGTCTGACAGTTACCAATGCTTAATCAGTGAGGCACCTATCT
CAGCGATCTGTCTATTTCGTTCATCCATAGTTGCCTGACTCCCCGTCGTGTAGATAACTACGATACGGGA
GGGCTTACCATCTGGCCCCAGTGCTGCAATGATACCGCGAGACCCACGCTCACCGGCTCCAGATTTATCA
GCAATAAACCAGCCAGCCGGAAGGGCCGAGCGCAGAAGTGGTCCTGCAACTTTATCCGCCTCCATCCAGT
CTATTAATTGTTGCCGGGAAGCTAGAGTAAGTAGTTCGCCAGTTAATAGTTTGCGCAACGTTGTTGCCAT
TGCTACAGGCATCGTGGTGTCACGCTCGTCGTTTGGTATGGCTTCATTCAGCTCCGGTTCCCAACGATCA
AGGCGAGTTACATGATCCCCCATGTTGTGCAAAAAAGCGGTTAGCTCCTTCGGTCCTCCGATCGTTGTCA
GAAGTAAGTTGGCCGCAGTGTTATCACTCATGGTTATGGCAGCACTGCATAATTCTCTTACTGTCATGCC
ATCCGTAAGATGCTTTTCTGTGACTGGTGAGTACTCAACCAAGTCATTCTGAGAATAGTGTATGCGGCGA
CCGAGTTGCTCTTGCCCGGCGTCAATACGGGATAATACCGCGCCACATAGCAGAACTTTAAAAGTGCTCA
TCATTGGAAAACGTTCTTCGGGGCGAAAACTCTCAAGGATCTTACCGCTGTTGAGATCCAGTTCGATGTA
ACCCACTCGTGCACCCAACTGATCTTCAGCATCTTTTACTTTCACCAGCGTTTCTGGGTGAGCAAAAACA
GGAAGGCAAAATGCCGCAAAAAAGGGAATAAGGGCGACACGGAAATGTTGAATACTCATACTCTTCCTTT
TTCAATATTATTGAAGCATTTATCAGGGTTATTGTCTCATGAGCGGATACATATTTGAATGTATTTAGAA
AAATAAACAAATAGGGGTTCCGCGCACATTTCCCCGAAAAGTGCCACCTGAC
Features (pLannotate 1.2.2; 18 found; start..end, strand, type, name):
     31..83      -  misc_feature   bom (fragment): basis of mobility region from pBR322
    245..574     +  promoter       SV40 promoter: SV40 enhancer and early promoter
    582..961     +  enhancer       CMV enhancer: human cytomegalovirus immediate early enhancer
    962..1161    +  promoter       CMV promoter: human cytomegalovirus (CMV) immediate early promoter
   1179..1359    +  LTR            5' LTR (truncated): truncated 5' long terminal repeat (LTR) from HIV-1
   1406..1518    +  misc_feature   HIV-1 Ψ (fragment): packaging signal of human immunodeficiency virus type 1
   1515..2231    +  CDS            EGFP: EGFP is a basic (constitutively fluorescent) green fluorescent protein published in 1996, derived from Aequorea victoria. It is reported to be a rapidly-maturing weak dimer with moderate acid sensitivity.
   2394..2627    +  misc_feature   RRE: The Rev response element (RRE) of HIV-1 allows for Rev-dependent mRNA export from the nucleus to the cytoplasm.
   3004..3104    +  CDS            Rev (fragment): human immunodeficiency virus 1 (HIV-1) Rev protein; rev; enhances nuclear export of unspliced and incompletely spliced viral mRNAs
   3154..3271    +  misc_feature   cPPT/CTS: central polypurine tract and central termination sequence of HIV-1
   3408..3815    +  promoter       SFFV promoter: spleen focus-forming virus long terminal repeat (LTR) promoter
   3853..4110    +  CDS            tat: TAT_HV1H2 - Experimental evidence at protein level: Swiss-Prot protein existence level 1. Extracellular circulating Tat can be endocytosed by surrounding uninfected cells via the binding to several surface receptors such as CD26, CXCR4, heparan sulfate proteoglycans (HSPG) or LDLR. Neurons are rarely infected, but they internalize Tat via their LDLR. Through its interaction with nuclear HATs, Tat is potentially able to control the acetylation-dependent cellular gene expression. Modulates the expression of many cellular genes involved in cell survival, proliferation or in coding for cytokines o
   4177..4524    +  CDS            rev: REV_HV1H2 - Experimental evidence at protein level: Swiss-Prot protein existence level 1. Escorts unspliced or incompletely spliced viral pre-mRNAs (late transcripts) out of the nucleus of infected cells. These pre- mRNAs carry a recognition sequence called Rev responsive element (RRE) located in the env gene, that is not present in fully spliced viral mRNAs (early transcripts). This function is essential since most viral proteins are translated from unspliced or partially spliced pre-mRNAs which cannot exit the nucleus by the pathway used by fully processed cellular mRNAs. Rev itself is trans
   4593..4997    +  CDS            nef (fragment): NEF_HV1BR - Experimental evidence at protein level: Swiss-Prot protein existence level 1. Extracellular Nef protein targets CD4(+) T-lymphocytes for apoptosis by interacting with CXCR4 surface receptors (PubMed:14990729). From Human immunodeficiency virus type 1 group M subtype B (isolate BRU/LAI) (HIV-1).
   5122..5302    +  LTR            5' LTR (truncated): truncated 5' long terminal repeat (LTR) from HIV-1
   5370..5958    -  rep_origin     ori: high-copy-number ColE1/pMB1/pBR322/pUC origin of replication
   6129..6989    -  CDS            AmpR: β-lactamase; bla; confers resistance to ampicillin, carbenicillin, and related antibiotics
   6990..7094    -  promoter       AmpR promoter: bla
