>Addgene plasmid #101340 | pALPS_3'LTR GFP@gag start SFFV tat-P2A-rev | addgene full sequence | sequence record 194236 | Addgene NGS Result
GTCGACGGATCGGGAGATCTCCCGATCCCCTATGGTGCACTCTCAGTACAATCTGCTCTGATGCCGCATA
GTTAAGCCAGTATCTGCTCCCTGCTTGTGTGTTGGAGGTCGCTGAGTAGTGCGCGAGCAAAATTTAAGCT
ACAACAAGGCAAGGCTTGACCGACAATTGCATGAAGAATCTGCTTAGGGTTAGGCGTTTTGCGCTGCTTC
GCGATGTACGGGCCAGATATACGCGCTGTGGAATGTGTGTCAGTTAGGGTGTGGAAAGTCCCCAGGCTCC
CCAGCAGGCAGAAGTATGCAAAGCATGCATCTCAATTAGTCAGCAACCAGGTGTGGAAAGTCCCCAGGCT
CCCCAGCAGGCAGAAGTATGCAAAGCATGCATCTCAATTAGTCAGCAACCATAGTCCCGCCCCTAACTCC
GCCCATCCCGCCCCTAACTCCGCCCAGTTCCGCCCATTCTCCGCCCCATGGCTGACTAATTTTTTTTATT
TATGCAGAGGCCGAGGCCGCCTCTGCCTCTGAGCTATTCCAGAAGTAGTGAGGAGGCTTTTTTGGAGGCC
TAGGCTTTTGCAAAAAGCTCGCGTTGACATTGATTATTGACTAGTTATTAATAGTAATCAATTACGGGGT
CATTAGTTCATAGCCCATATATGGAGTTCCGCGTTACATAACTTACGGTAAATGGCCCGCCTGGCTGACC
GCCCAACGACCCCCGCCCATTGACGTCAATAATGACGTATGTTCCCATAGTAACGCCAATAGGGACTTTC
CATTGACGTCAATGGGTGGAGTATTTACGGTAAACTGCCCACTTGGCAGTACATCAAGTGTATCATATGC
CAAGTACGCCCCCTATTGACGTCAATGACGGTAAATGGCCCGCCTGGCATTATGCCCAGTACATGACCTT
ATGGGACTTTCCTACTTGGCAGTACATCTACGTATTAGTCATCGCTATTACCATGGTGATGCGGTTTTGG
CAGTACATCAATGGGCGTGGATAGCGGTTTGACTCACGGGGATTTCCAAGTCTCCACCCCATTGACGTCA
ATGGGAGTTTGTTTTGGCACCAAAATCAACGGGACTTTCCAAAATGTCGTAACAACTCCGCCCCATTGAC
GCAAATGGGCGGTAGGCGTGTACGGTGGGAGGTCTATATAAGCAGCGCGTTTTGCCTGTACTGGGTCTCT
CTGGTTAGACCAGATCTGAGCCTGGGAGCTCTCTGGCTAACTAGGGAACCCACTGCTTAAGCCTCAATAA
AGCTTGCCTTGAGTGCTTCAAGTAGTGTGTGCCCGTCTGTTGTGTGACTCTGGTAACTAGAGATCCCTCA
GACCCTTTTAGTCAGTGTGGAAAATCTCTAGCAGTGGCGCCCGAACAGGGACTTGAAAGCGAAAGGGAAA
CCAGAGGAGCTCTCTCGACGCAGGACTCGGCTTGCTGAAGCGCGCACGGCAAGAGGCGAGGGGCGGCGAC
TGGTGAGTACGCCAAAAATTTTGACTAGCGGAGGCTAGAAGGAGAGAGATGGTGTCAAAAGGAGAAGAAC
TGTTCACCGGAGTGGTCCCAATCCTGGTGGAGCTGGACGGAGATGTCAATGGCCACAAGTTCAGCGTGAG
CGGAGAGGGAGAAGGAGACGCTACATACGGCAAGCTGACTCTGAAATTCATTTGCACCACAGGGAAGCTG
CCCGTGCCTTGGCCAACCCTGGTCACTACCCTGACATACGGCGTCCAGTGTTTTAGCAGATATCCAGACC
ACATGAAGCAGCATGATTTCTTTAAATCCGCCATGCCCGAGGGCTACGTGCAGGAACGGACAATCTTCTT
TAAGGACGATGGAAACTATAAAACTAGAGCTGAGGTGAAGTTCGAAGGAGACACCCTGGTCAACAGGATC
GAGCTGAAGGGCATTGACTTTAAAGAAGATGGGAATATTCTGGGACACAAGCTGGAGTACAACTACAACT
CTCATAACGTGTATATCATGGCAGATAAGCAGAAAAACGGCATTAAGGTCAATTTCAAAATCCGCCACAA
TATTGAAGACGGGAGCGTGCAGCTGGCCGATCATTACCAGCAGAACACACCTATCGGCGACGGACCCGTG
CTGCTGCCTGATAATCACTATCTGTCTACTCAGAGTGCCCTGTCAAAGGACCCAAACGAGAAACGAGATC
ATATGGTGCTGCTGGAGTTTGTCACCGCTGCTGGAATCACACTGGGCATGGATGAGCTGTACAAGTAACG
GCCGGCCGCTGATCTTCAGACCTGGAGGAGGAGATATGAGGGACAATTGGAGAAGTGAATTATATAAATA
TAAAGTAGTAAAAATTGAACCATTAGGAGTAGCACCCACCAAGGCAAAGAGAAGAGTGGTGCAGAGAGAA
AAAAGAGCAGTGGGAATAGGAGCTTTGTTCCTTGGGTTCTTGGGAGCAGCAGGAAGCACTATGGGCGCAG
CGTCAATGACGCTGACGGTACAGGCCAGACAATTATTGTCTGGTATAGTGCAGCAGCAGAACAATTTGCT
GAGGGCTATTGAGGCGCAACAGCATCTGTTGCAACTCACAGTCTGGGGCATCAAGCAGCTCCAGGCAAGA
ATCCTGGCTGTGGAAAGATACCTAAAGGATCAACAGCTCCTGGGGATTTGGGGTTGCTCTGGAAAACTCA
TTTGCACCACTGCTGTGCCTTGGAATGCTAGTTGGAGTAATAAATCTCTGGAACAGATTTGGAATCACAC
GACCTGGATGGAGTGGGACAGAGAAATTAACAATTACACAAGCTTAATACACTCCTTAATTGAAGAATCG
CAAAACCAGCAAGAAAAGAATGAACAAGAATTATTGGAATTAGATAAATGGGCAAGTTTGTGGAATTGGT
TTAACATAACAAATTGGCTGTGGTATATAAAATTATTCATAATGATAGTAGGAGGCTTGGTAGGTTTAAG
AATAGTTTTTGCTGTACTTTCTATAGTGAATAGAGTTAGGCAGGGATATTCACCATTATCGTTTCAGACC
CACCTCCCAACCCCGAGGGGACCCGACAGGCCCGAAGGAATAGAAGAAGAAGGTGGAGAGAGAGACAGAG
ACAGATCCATTCGATTAGTGAACGGATCGGCACTGCGTGCGCCAATTCTGCAGACAAATGGCAGTATTCA
TCCACAATTTTAAAAGAAAAGGGGGGATTGGGGGGTACAGTGCAGGGGAAAGAATAGTAGACATAATAGC
AACAGACATACAAACTAAAGAATTACAAAAACAAATTACAAAAATTCAAAATTTTCGGGTTTATTACAGG
GACAGCAGAGATCCAGTTTGGTTAATTAACTGCAGCCCCGATAAAATAAAAGATTTTATTTAGTCTCCAG
AAAAAGGGGGGAATGAAAGACCCCACCTGTAGGTTTGGCAAGCTAGCTGCAGTAACGCCATTTTGCAAGG
CATGGAAAAATACCAAACCAAGAATAGAGAAGTTCAGATCAAGGGCGGGTACATGAAAATAGCTAACGTT
GGGCCAAACAGGATATCTGCGGTGAGCAGTTTCGGCCCCGGCCCGGGGCCAAGAACAGATGGTCACCGCA
GTTTCGGCCCCGGCCCGAGGCCAAGAACAGATGGTCCCCAGATATGGCCCAACCCTCAGCAGTTTCTTAA
GACCCATCAGATGTTTCCAGGCTCCCCCAAGGACCTGAAATGACCCTGCGCCTTATTTGAATTAACCAAT
CAGCCTGCTTCTCGCTTCTGTTCGCGCGCTTCTGCTTCCCGAGCTCTATAAAAGAGCTCACAACCCCTCA
CTCGGCGCGCCAGTCCTCCGACAGACTGAGTCGCCCGGGGGTCTAGAAGCGCTGGATCCGTTTAAACGCG
GCCGCGATGGAACCCGTGGACCCCAGACTGGAACCTTGGAAACACCCCGGATCACAGCCTAAAACAGCCT
GCACAAACTGCTACTGCAAAAAGTGCTGTTTCCACTGCCAGGTGTGCTTTATGACTAAGGCCCTGGGGAT
CTCTTACGGAAGGAAGAAACGGAGACAGAGGCGCCGAGCCCACCAGAACAGTCAGACCCATCAGGCTAGC
CTGTCCAAACAGCCAACTTCTCAGAGTCGCGGCGACCCCACCGGACCTAAGGAGGGATCCGGAGCAACAA
ACTTCTCACTGCTGAAACAGGCCGGAGATGTGGAGGAAAATCCAGGGCCCATGGCCGGAAGGTCCGGCGA
CTCTGATGAGGAACTGATCCGAACAGTCCGCCTGATTAAGCTGCTGTACCAGTCTAACCCCCCTCCAAAT
CCCGAGGGGACTCGGCAGGCTCGAAGAAACAGGCGCCGACGGTGGAGAGAGAGGCAGCGACAGATCCATT
CAATTAGCGAACGGATTCTGAGCACCTATCTGGGCAGATCCGCAGAACCTGTGCCACTGCAGCTGCCCCC
TCTGGAGAGACTGACACTGGACTGCAATGAAGATTGTGGGACCAGCGGAACACAGGGCGTCGGCAGCCCT
CAGATCCTGGTGGAGAGCCCTACCGTCCTGGAAAGCGGAACAAAAGAGTGACCCGGGGAATTCACGCGTA
TCGATACCGGTGGCCCCTGGGGCCGCGATCGCAGACCTGCAGGTGGCCTCAGGTACCTTTAAGACCAATG
ACTTACAAGGCAGCTGTAGATCTTAGCCACTTTTTAAAAGAAAAGGGGGGACTGGAAGGGCTAATTCACT
CCCAAAGAAGACAAGATATCCTTGATCTGTGGATCTACCACACACAAGGCTACTTCCCTGATTGGCAGAA
CTACACACCAGGGCCAGGGGTCAGATATCCACTGACCTTTGGATGGTGCTACAAGCTAGTACCAGTTGAG
CCAGATAAGGTAGAAGAGGCCAATAAAGGAGAGAACACCAGCTTGTTACACCCTGTGAGCCTGCATGGAA
TGGATGACCCTGAGAGAGAAGTGTTAGAGTGGAGGTTTGACAGCCGCCTAGCATTTCATCACGTGGCCCG
AGAGCTGCATCCGGAGTACTTCAAGAACTGCTGACATCGAGCTTGCTACAAGGGACTTTCCGCTGGGGAC
TTTCCAGGGAGGCGTGGCCTGGGCGGGACTGGGGAGTGGCGAGCCCTCAGATGCTGCATATAAGCAGCTG
CTTTTTGCCTGTACTGGGTCTCTCTGGTTAGACCAGATCTGAGCCTGGGAGCTCTCTGGCTAACTAGGGA
ACCCACTGCTTAAGCCTCAATAAAGCTTGCCTTGAGTGCTTCAAGTAGTGTGTGCCCGTCTGTTGTGTGA
CTCTGGTAACTAGAGATCCCTCAGACCCTTTTAGTCAGTGTGGAAAATCTCTAGCAGGCGTTTCATGTGA
GCAAAAGGCCAGCAAAAGGCCAGGAACCGTAAAAAGGCCGCGTTGCTGGCGTTTTTCCATAGGCTCCGCC
CCCCTGACGAGCATCACAAAAATCGACGCTCAAGTCAGAGGTGGCGAAACCCGACAGGACTATAAAGATA
CCAGGCGTTTCCCCCTGGAAGCTCCCTCGTGCGCTCTCCTGTTCCGACCCTGCCGCTTACCGGATACCTG
TCCGCCTTTCTCCCTTCGGGAAGCGTGGCGCTTTCTCATAGCTCACGCTGTAGGTATCTCAGTTCGGTGT
AGGTCGTTCGCTCCAAGCTGGGCTGTGTGCACGAACCCCCCGTTCAGCCCGACCGCTGCGCCTTATCCGG
TAACTATCGTCTTGAGTCCAACCCGGTAAGACACGACTTATCGCCACTGGCAGCAGCCACTGGTAACAGG
ATTAGCAGAGCGAGGTATGTAGGCGGTGCTACAGAGTTCTTGAAGTGGTGGCCTAACTACGGCTACACTA
GAAGAACAGTATTTGGTATCTGCGCTCTGCTGAAGCCAGTTACCTTCGGAAAAAGAGTTGGTAGCTCTTG
ATCCGGCAAACAAACCACCGCTGGTAGCGGTGGTTTTTTTGTTTGCAAGCAGCAGATTACGCGCAGAAAA
AAAGGATCTCAAGAAGATCCTTTGATCTTTTCTACGGGGTCTGACGCTCAGTGGAACGAAAACTCACGTT
AAGGGATTTTGGTCATGAGATTATCAAAAAGGATCTTCACCTAGATCCTTTTAAATTAAAAATGAAGTTT
TAAATCAATCTAAAGTATATATGAGTAAACTTGGTCTGACAGTTACCAATGCTTAATCAGTGAGGCACCT
ATCTCAGCGATCTGTCTATTTCGTTCATCCATAGTTGCCTGACTCCCCGTCGTGTAGATAACTACGATAC
GGGAGGGCTTACCATCTGGCCCCAGTGCTGCAATGATACCGCGAGACCCACGCTCACCGGCTCCAGATTT
ATCAGCAATAAACCAGCCAGCCGGAAGGGCCGAGCGCAGAAGTGGTCCTGCAACTTTATCCGCCTCCATC
CAGTCTATTAATTGTTGCCGGGAAGCTAGAGTAAGTAGTTCGCCAGTTAATAGTTTGCGCAACGTTGTTG
CCATTGCTACAGGCATCGTGGTGTCACGCTCGTCGTTTGGTATGGCTTCATTCAGCTCCGGTTCCCAACG
ATCAAGGCGAGTTACATGATCCCCCATGTTGTGCAAAAAAGCGGTTAGCTCCTTCGGTCCTCCGATCGTT
GTCAGAAGTAAGTTGGCCGCAGTGTTATCACTCATGGTTATGGCAGCACTGCATAATTCTCTTACTGTCA
TGCCATCCGTAAGATGCTTTTCTGTGACTGGTGAGTACTCAACCAAGTCATTCTGAGAATAGTGTATGCG
GCGACCGAGTTGCTCTTGCCCGGCGTCAATACGGGATAATACCGCGCCACATAGCAGAACTTTAAAAGTG
CTCATCATTGGAAAACGTTCTTCGGGGCGAAAACTCTCAAGGATCTTACCGCTGTTGAGATCCAGTTCGA
TGTAACCCACTCGTGCACCCAACTGATCTTCAGCATCTTTTACTTTCACCAGCGTTTCTGGGTGAGCAAA
AACAGGAAGGCAAAATGCCGCAAAAAAGGGAATAAGGGCGACACGGAAATGTTGAATACTCATACTCTTC
CTTTTTCAATATTATTGAAGCATTTATCAGGGTTATTGTCTCATGAGCGGATACATATTTGAATGTATTT
AGAAAAATAAACAAATAGGGGTTCCGCGCACATTTCCCCGAAAAGTGCCACCTGAC
Features (pLannotate 1.2.2; 18 found; start..end, strand, type, name):
     31..83      -  misc_feature   bom (fragment): basis of mobility region from pBR322
    245..574     +  promoter       SV40 promoter: SV40 enhancer and early promoter
    586..965     +  enhancer       CMV enhancer: human cytomegalovirus immediate early enhancer
    966..1165    +  promoter       CMV promoter: human cytomegalovirus (CMV) immediate early promoter
   1183..1363    +  LTR            5' LTR (truncated): truncated 5' long terminal repeat (LTR) from HIV-1
   1410..1522    +  misc_feature   HIV-1 Ψ (fragment): packaging signal of human immunodeficiency virus type 1
   1519..2235    +  CDS            EGFP: EGFP is a basic (constitutively fluorescent) green fluorescent protein published in 1996, derived from Aequorea victoria. It is reported to be a rapidly-maturing weak dimer with moderate acid sensitivity.
   2398..2631    +  misc_feature   RRE: The Rev response element (RRE) of HIV-1 allows for Rev-dependent mRNA export from the nucleus to the cytoplasm.
   3008..3108    +  CDS            Rev (fragment): human immunodeficiency virus 1 (HIV-1) Rev protein; rev; enhances nuclear export of unspliced and incompletely spliced viral mRNAs
   3158..3275    +  misc_feature   cPPT/CTS: central polypurine tract and central termination sequence of HIV-1
   3412..3819    +  promoter       SFFV promoter: spleen focus-forming virus long terminal repeat (LTR) promoter
   3857..4114    +  CDS            tat: TAT_HV1H2 - Experimental evidence at protein level: Swiss-Prot protein existence level 1. Extracellular circulating Tat can be endocytosed by surrounding uninfected cells via the binding to several surface receptors such as CD26, CXCR4, heparan sulfate proteoglycans (HSPG) or LDLR. Neurons are rarely infected, but they internalize Tat via their LDLR. Through its interaction with nuclear HATs, Tat is potentially able to control the acetylation-dependent cellular gene expression. Modulates the expression of many cellular genes involved in cell survival, proliferation or in coding for cytokines o
   4181..4528    +  CDS            rev: REV_HV1H2 - Experimental evidence at protein level: Swiss-Prot protein existence level 1. Escorts unspliced or incompletely spliced viral pre-mRNAs (late transcripts) out of the nucleus of infected cells. These pre- mRNAs carry a recognition sequence called Rev responsive element (RRE) located in the env gene, that is not present in fully spliced viral mRNAs (early transcripts). This function is essential since most viral proteins are translated from unspliced or partially spliced pre-mRNAs which cannot exit the nucleus by the pathway used by fully processed cellular mRNAs. Rev itself is trans
   4597..5001    +  CDS            nef (fragment): NEF_HV1BR - Experimental evidence at protein level: Swiss-Prot protein existence level 1. Extracellular Nef protein targets CD4(+) T-lymphocytes for apoptosis by interacting with CXCR4 surface receptors (PubMed:14990729). From Human immunodeficiency virus type 1 group M subtype B (isolate BRU/LAI) (HIV-1).
   5126..5306    +  LTR            5' LTR (truncated): truncated 5' long terminal repeat (LTR) from HIV-1
   5374..5962    -  rep_origin     ori: high-copy-number ColE1/pMB1/pBR322/pUC origin of replication
   6133..6993    -  CDS            AmpR: β-lactamase; bla; confers resistance to ampicillin, carbenicillin, and related antibiotics
   6994..7098    -  promoter       AmpR promoter: bla
