[The description below was written by a language model from this plasmid's Addgene catalogue record and pLannotate feature annotations shown in this document.]
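Description:
pALPS_3'LTR GFP@gag start SFFV tat-P2A-rev is an HIV-1-based lentiviral transfer vector of about 7.1 kb built on the pALPS backbone. It is propagated in E. coli through a high-copy ColE1/pUC-type origin and selected with ampicillin (AmpR under its own bla promoter). The two sequence records, one from the depositor and one from repository sequencing, differ by only four nucleotides and give the same feature map.

In the plasmid, a CMV enhancer/promoter sits directly upstream of a truncated 5' LTR and drives production of the vector genome in packaging cells. An SV40 promoter element lies just upstream of it. A fragment of the Ψ packaging signal follows, and EGFP begins where the annotated Ψ ends, which matches the "GFP@gag start" in the name: the reporter occupies the position of the gag initiation codon. Downstream are the RRE, a short native rev fragment and the cPPT/CTS. An internal SFFV promoter then drives tat and rev, described in the record as codon optimized and joined by a P2A self-cleaving peptide, so both proteins come from one transcript.

After this cassette come a nef-homologous fragment, which in HIV-1 overlaps the U3 region, and the R-U5 portion of the 3' LTR. Together with the name, this suggests a 3' LTR that retains U3 rather than a self-inactivating deletion, although no U3 is annotated explicitly. After reverse transcription, such an LTR would be copied to the 5' end of the provirus. This fits the stated purpose that the LTR drives GFP. Tat from the SFFV cassette would activate LTR transcription, and Rev would export the RRE-containing GFP message. The associated publication concerns innate immune activation by intron-containing HIV-1 proviral RNA.
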