Addgene plasmid #101340: pALPS_3'LTR GFP@gag start SFFV tat-P2A-rev
Purpose: LTR drives GFP and internal SFFV promoter drives codon optimized tat and rev.
Depositing lab: Jeremy Luban. Depositing organization: University of Massachusetts, Worcester. Publication: Intron-containing RNA from the HIV-1 provirus activates type I interferon and inflammatory cytokines. McCauley SM, Kim K, Nowosielska A, Dauphin A, Yurkovetskiy L, Diehl WE, Luban J. Nat Commun. 2018 Dec 13;9(1):5305. doi: 10.1038/s41467-018-07753-2. PubMed 30546110.
Backbone
  Vector backbone: pALPS
  Vector type: Lentiviral
Growth in bacteria
  Bacterial resistance: Ampicillin, 100 μg/mL
  Growth temperature: 30°C
  Growth strain: NEB Stable
  Copy number: High Copy
Gene/Insert
  Gene/Insert name: GFP, tat, rev
  Cloning method: Restriction Enzyme; 5′ cloning site unknown (unknown if destroyed); 3′ cloning site unknown (unknown if destroyed)
  Sequencing primers: 5′ unknown
Terms and licenses: Academic/Nonprofit Terms; Industry Terms: Not Available to Industry
How to cite: pALPS_3'LTR GFP@gag start SFFV tat-P2A-rev was a gift from Jeremy Luban (Addgene plasmid # 101340 ; http://n2t.net/addgene:101340 ; RRID:Addgene_101340)
